>Addgene plasmid #44899 | pFA6a-link-yomTagBFP2-Kan | addgene full sequence | sequence record 197818 | Addgene NGS Result
GTTAGAACGCGGCTACAATTAATACATAACCTTATGTATCATACACATACGATTTAGGTGACACTATAGA
ACGCGGCCGCCAGCTGAAGCTTCGTACGCTGCAGGTCGACGGATCGGTGACGGTGCTGGTTTAATTAACA
TGAGTGAGTTGATTAAGGAAAACATGCACATGAAGTTGTACATGGAAGGAACAGTAGATAATCATCATTT
CAAATGTACGTCAGAAGGTGAGGGCAAACCTTATGAAGGAACTCAAACTATGAGAATTAAAGTCGTTGAG
GGTGGCCCACTACCATTTGCATTCGATATCCTCGCAACATCTTTTCTGTATGGTTCTAAAACCTTTATCA
ACCATACACAAGGCATACCAGATTTCTTTAAGCAATCATTTCCTGAAGGTTTCACATGGGAAAGAGTAAC
TACCTATGAAGATGGTGGTGTCCTTACAGCTACTCAAGACACGTCTTTGCAGGATGGTTGTTTAATCTAC
AATGTTAAGATAAGAGGAGTGAACTTTACATCCAATGGACCAGTCATGCAAAAGAAAACTCTAGGTTGGG
AGGCATTCACAGAAACTTTGTACCCAGCCGATGGGGGCTTAGAAGGGAGAAATGACATGGCTTTAAAACT
GGTTGGCGGTAGCCATTTGATTGCGAACGCTAAAACAACCTACAGAAGCAAAAAGCCAGCTAAAAATCTT
AAGATGCCTGTATACTACGTGGATTACAGATTAGAAAGGAAGGAAGCTAATAATGAAACTTACGTTGAAC
AGCACGAGGTGGCCGTTGCCCGTTATTGCGACCTTCCTTCAAAATTGGGACACAAACTAAACTAAGGCGC
GCCACTTCTAAATAAGCGAATTTCTTATGATTTATGATTTTTATTATTAAATAAGTTATAAAAAAAATAA
GTGTATACAAATTTTAAAGTGACTCTTAGGTTTTAAAACGAAAATTCTTATTCTTGAGTAACTCTTTCCT
GTAGGTCAGGTTGCTTTCTCAGGTATAGTATGAGGTCGCTCTTATTGACCACACCTCTACCGGCAGATCC
GCTAGGGATAACAGGGTAATATAGATCTGTTTAGCTTGCCTCGTCCCCGCCGGGTCACCCGGCCAGCGAC
ATGGAGGCCCAGAATACCCTCCTTGACAGTCTTGACGTGCGCAGCTCAGGGGCATGATGTGACTGTCGCC
CGTACATTTAGCCCATACATCCCCATGTATAATCATTTGCATCCATACATTTTGATGGCCGCACGGCGCG
AAGCAAAAATTACGGCTCCTCGCTGCAGACCTGCGAGCAGGGAAACGCTCCCCTCACAGACGCGTTGAAT
TGTCCCCACGCCGCGCCCCTGTAGAGAAATATAAAAGGTTAGGATTTGCCACTGAGGTTCTTCTTTCATA
TACTTCCTTTTAAAATCTTGCTAGGATACAGTTCTCACATCACATCCGAACATAAACAACCATGGGTAAG
GAAAAGACTCACGTTTCGAGGCCGCGATTAAATTCCAACATGGATGCTGATTTATATGGGTATAAATGGG
CTCGCGATAATGTCGGGCAATCAGGTGCGACAATCTATCGATTGTATGGGAAGCCCGATGCGCCAGAGTT
GTTTCTGAAACATGGCAAAGGTAGCGTTGCCAATGATGTTACAGATGAGATGGTCAGACTAAACTGGCTG
ACGGAATTTATGCCTCTTCCGACCATCAAGCATTTTATCCGTACTCCTGATGATGCATGGTTACTCACCA
CTGCGATCCCCGGCAAAACAGCATTCCAGGTATTAGAAGAATATCCTGATTCAGGTGAAAATATTGTTGA
TGCGCTGGCAGTGTTCCTGCGCCGGTTGCATTCGATTCCTGTTTGTAATTGTCCTTTTAACAGCGATCGC
GTATTTCGTCTCGCTCAGGCGCAATCACGAATGAATAACGGTTTGGTTGATGCGAGTGATTTTGATGACG
AGCGTAATGGCTGGCCTGTTGAACAAGTCTGGAAAGAAATGCATAAGCTTTTGCCATTCTCACCGGATTC
AGTCGTCACTCATGGTGATTTCTCACTTGATAACCTTATTTTTGACGAGGGGAAATTAATAGGTTGTATT
GATGTTGGACGAGTCGGAATCGCAGACCGATACCAGGATCTTGCCATCCTATGGAACTGCCTCGGTGAGT
TTTCTCCTTCATTACAGAAACGGCTTTTTCAAAAATATGGTATTGATAATCCTGATATGAATAAATTGCA
GTTTCATTTGATGCTCGATGAGTTTTTCTAATCAGTACTGACAATAAAAAGATTCTTGTTTTCAAGAACT
TGTCATTTGTATAGTTTTTTTATATTGTAGTTGTTCTATTTTAATCAAATGTTAGCGTGATTTATATTTT
TTTTCGCCTCGACATCATCTGCCCAGATGCGAAGTTAAGTGCGCAGAAAGTAATATCATGCGTCAATCGT
ATGTGAATGCTGGTCGCTATACTGCTGTCGATTCGATACTAACGCCGCCATCCAGTTTAAACGAGCTCGA
ATTCATCGATGATATCAGATCCACTAGTGGCCTATGCGGCCGCGGATCTGCCGGTCTCCCTATAGTGAGT
CGTATTAATTTCGATAAGCCAGGTTAACCTGCATTAATGAATCGGCCAACGCGCGGGGAGAGGCGGTTTG
CGTATTGGGCGCTCTTCCGCTTCCTCGCTCACTGACTCGCTGCGCTCGGTCGTTCGGCTGCGGCGAGCGG
TATCAGCTCACTCAAAGGCGGTAATACGGTTATCCACAGAATCAGGGGATAACGCAGGAAAGAACATGTG
AGCAAAAGGCCAGCAAAAGGCCAGGAACCGTAAAAAGGCCGCGTTGCTGGCGTTTTTCCATAGGCTCCGC
CCCCCTGACGAGCATCACAAAAATCGACGCTCAAGTCAGAGGTGGCGAAACCCGACAGGACTATAAAGAT
ACCAGGCGTTTCCCCCTGGAAGCTCCCTCGTGCGCTCTCCTGTTCCGACCCTGCCGCTTACCGGATACCT
GTCCGCCTTTCTCCCTTCGGGAAGCGTGGCGCTTTCTCATAGCTCACGCTGTAGGTATCTCAGTTCGGTG
TAGGTCGTTCGCTCCAAGCTGGGCTGTGTGCACGAACCCCCCGTTCAGCCCGACCGCTGCGCCTTATCCG
GTAACTATCGTCTTGAGTCCAACCCGGTAAGACACGACTTATCGCCACTGGCAGCAGCCACTGGTAACAG
GATTAGCAGAGCGAGGTATGTAGGCGGTGCTACAGAGTTCTTGAAGTGGTGGCCTAACTACGGCTACACT
AGAAGAACAGTATTTGGTATCTGCGCTCTGCTGAAGCCAGTTACCTTCGGAAAAAGAGTTGGTAGCTCTT
GATCCGGCAAACAAACCACCGCTGGTAGCGGTGGTTTTTTTGTTTGCAAGCAGCAGATTACGCGCAGAAA
AAAAGGATCTCAAGAAGATCCTTTGATCTTTTCTACGGGGTCTGACGCTCAGTGGAACGAAAACTCACGT
TAAGGGATTTTGGTCATGAGATTATCAAAAAGGATCTTCACCTAGATCCTTTTAAATTAAAAATGAAGTT
TTAAATCAATCTAAAGTATATATGAGTAAACTTGGTCTGACAGTTACCAATGCTTAATCAGTGAGGCACC
TATCTCAGCGATCTGTCTATTTCGTTCATCCATAGTTGCCTGACTCCCCGTCGTGTAGATAACTACGATA
CGGGAGGGCTTACCATCTGGCCCCAGTGCTGCAATGATACCGCGAGACCCACGCTCACCGGCTCCAGATT
TATCAGCAATAAACCAGCCAGCCGGAAGGGCCGAGCGCAGAAGTGGTCCTGCAACTTTATCCGCCTCCAT
CCAGTCTATTAATTGTTGCCGGGAAGCTAGAGTAAGTAGTTCGCCAGTTAATAGTTTGCGCAACGTTGTT
GCCATTGCTACAGGCATCGTGGTGTCACGCTCGTCGTTTGGTATGGCTTCATTCAGCTCCGGTTCCCAAC
GATCAAGGCGAGTTACATGATCCCCCATGTTGTGCAAAAAAGCGGTTAGCTCCTTCGGTCCTCCGATCGT
TGTCAGAAGTAAGTTGGCCGCAGTGTTATCACTCATGGTTATGGCAGCACTGCATAATTCTCTTACTGTC
ATGCCATCCGTAAGATGCTTTTCTGTGACTGGTGAGTACTCAACCAAGTCATTCTGAGAATAGTGTATGC
GGCGACCGAGTTGCTCTTGCCCGGCGTCAATACGGGATAATACCGCGCCACATAGCAGAACTTTAAAAGT
GCTCATCATTGGAAAACGTTCTTCGGGGCGAAAACTCTCAAGGATCTTACCGCTGTTGAGATCCAGTTCG
ATGTAACCCACTCGTGCACCCAACTGATCTTCAGCATCTTTTACTTTCACCAGCGTTTCTGGGTGAGCAA
AAACAGGAAGGCAAAATGCCGCAAAAAAGGGAATAAGGGCGACACGGAAATGTTGAATACTCATACTCTT
CCTTTTTCAATATTATTGAAGCATTTATCAGGGTTATTGTCTCATGAGCGGATACATATTTGAATGTATT
TAGAAAAATAAACAAATAGGGGTTCCGCGCACATTTCCCCGAAAAGTGCCACCTGACGTCTAAGAAACCA
TTATTATCATGACATTAACCTATAAAAATAGGCGTATCACGAGGCCCTTTCGTCTCGCGCGTTTCGGTGA
TGACGGTGAAAACCTCTGACACATGCAGCTCCCGGAGACGGTCACAGCTTGTCTGTAAGCGGATGCCGGG
AGCAGACAAGCCCGTCAGGGCGCGTCAGCGGGTGTTGGCGGGTGTCGGGGCTGGCTTAACTATGCGGCAT
CAGAGCAGATTGTACTGAGAGTGCACCATATGGACATATTGTC
Features (pLannotate 1.2.2; 11 found; start..end, strand, type, name):
     52..70      +  promoter       SP6 promoter: promoter for bacteriophage SP6 RNA polymerase
    140..832     +  CDS            TagBFP: TagBFP is a basic (constitutively fluorescent) blue fluorescent protein published in 2008, derived from Entacmaea quadricolor. It is reported to be a very rapidly-maturing monomer with very low acid sensitivity.
    856..1043    +  terminator     ADH1 terminator: S. cerevisiae ADH1; transcription terminator for the S. cerevisiae alcohol dehydrogenase 1 (ADH1) gene
   1118..2474    +  gene           kanMX: yeast selectable marker conferring kanamycin resistance (Wach et al., 1994)
   2579..2597    -  promoter       T7 promoter: promoter for bacteriophage T7 RNA polymerase
   2619..2672    -  CDS            lacI (fragment): lac repressor; lacI; The lac repressor binds to the lac operator to inhibit transcription in E. coli. This inhibition can be relieved by adding lactose or isopropyl-β-D-thiogalactopyranoside (IPTG).
   2855..3443    -  rep_origin     ori: high-copy-number ColE1/pMB1/pBR322/pUC origin of replication
   3614..4474    -  CDS            AmpR: β-lactamase; bla; confers resistance to ampicillin, carbenicillin, and related antibiotics
   4475..4579    -  promoter       AmpR promoter: bla
   4674..4709    +  CDS            rop (fragment): Rop protein, which maintains plasmids at low copy number; rop
   4811..4862    +  misc_feature   bom (fragment): basis of mobility region from pBR322
