>Addgene plasmid #44899 | pFA6a-link-yomTagBFP2-Kan | analyzer sequence | sequence record 62146
GTGATGACGGTGAAAACCTCTGACACATGCAGCTCCCGGAGACGGTCACAGCTTGTCTGTAAGCGGATGC
CGGGAGCAGACAAGCCCGTCAGGGCGCGTCAGCGGGTGTTGGCGGGTGTCGGGGCTGGCTTAACTATGCG
GCATCAGAGCAGATTGTACTGAGAGTGCACCATATGGACATATTGTCGTTAGAACGCGGCTACAATTAAT
ACATAACCTTATGTATCATACACATACGATTTAGGTGACACTATAGAACGCGGCCGCCAGCTGAAGCTTC
GTACGCTGCAGGTCGACGGATCGGTGACGGTGCTGGTTTAATTAACATGAGTGAGTTGATTAAGGAAAAC
ATGCACATGAAGTTGTACATGGAAGGAACAGTAGATAATCATCATTTCAAATGTACGTCAGAAGGTGAGG
GCAAACCTTATGAAGGAACTCAAACTATGAGAATTAAAGTCGTTGAGGGTGGCCCACTACCATTTGCATT
CGATATCCTCGCAACATCTTTTCTGTATGGTTCTAAAACCTTTATCAACCATACACAAGGCATACCAGAT
TTCTTTAAGCAATCATTTCCTGAAGGTTTCACATGGGAAAGAGTAACTACCTATGAAGATGGTGGTGTCC
TTACAGCTACTCAAGACACGTCTTTGCAGGATGGTTGTTTAATCTACAATGTTAAGATAAGAGGAGTGAA
CTTTACATCCAATGGACCAGTCATGCAAAAGAAAACTCTAGGTTGGGAGGCATTCACAGAAACTTTGTAC
CCAGCCGATGGGGGCTTAGAAGGGAGAAATGACATGGCTTTAAAACTGGTTGGCGGTAGCCATTTGATTG
CGAACGCTAAAACAACCTACAGAAGCAAAAAGCCAGCTAAAAATCTTAAGATGCCTGTATACTACGTGGA
TTACAGATTAGAAAGGAAGGAAGCTAATAATGAAACTTACGTTGAACAGCACGAGGTGGCCGTTGCCCGT
TATTGCGACCTTCCTTCAAAATTGGGACACAAACTAAACTAAGGCGCGCCACTTCTAAATAAGCGAATTT
CTTATGATTTATGATTTTTATTATTAAATAAGTTATAAAAAAAATAAGTGTATACAAATTTTAAAGTGAC
TCTTAGGTTTTAAAACGAAAATTCTTATTCTTGAGTAACTCTTTCCTGTAGGTCAGGTTGCTTTCTCAGG
TATAGTATGAGGTCGCTCTTATTGACCACACCTCTACCGGCAGATCCGCTAGGGATAACAGGGTAATATA
GATCTGTTTAGCTTGCCTCGTCCCCGCCGGGTCACCCGGCCAGCGACATGGAGGCCCAGAATACCCTCCT
TGACAGTCTTGACGTGCGCAGCTCAGGGGCATGATGTGACTGTCGCCCGTACATTTAGCCCATACATCCC
CATGTATAATCATTTGCATCCATACATTTTGATGGCCGCACGGCGCGAAGCAAAAATTACGGCTCCTCGC
TGCAGACCTGCGAGCAGGGAAACGCTCCCCTCACAGACGCGTTGAATTGTCCCCACGCCGCGCCCCTGTA
GAGAAATATAAAAGGTTAGGATTTGCCACTGAGGTTCTTCTTTCATATACTTCCTTTTAAAATCTTGCTA
GGATACAGTTCTCACATCACATCCGAACATAAACAACCATGGGTAAGGAAAAGACTCACGTTTCGAGGCC
GCGATTAAATTCCAACATGGATGCTGATTTATATGGGTATAAATGGGCTCGCGATAATGTCGGGCAATCA
GGTGCGACAATCTATCGATTGTATGGGAAGCCCGATGCGCCAGAGTTGTTTCTGAAACATGGCAAAGGTA
GCGTTGCCAATGATGTTACAGATGAGATGGTCAGACTAAACTGGCTGACGGAATTTATGCCTCTTCCGAC
CATCAAGCATTTTATCCGTACTCCTGATGATGCATGGTTACTCACCACTGCGATCCCCGGCAAAACAGCA
TTCCAGGTATTAGAAGAATATCCTGATTCAGGTGAAAATATTGTTGATGCGCTGGCAGTGTTCCTGCGCC
GGTTGCATTCGATTCCTGTTTGTAATTGTCCTTTTAACAGCGATCGCGTATTTCGTCTCGCTCAGGCGCA
ATCACGAATGAATAACGGTTTGGTTGATGCGAGTGATTTTGATGACGAGCGTAATGGCTGGCCTGTTGAA
CAAGTCTGGAAAGAAATGCATAAGCTTTTGCCATTCTCACCGGATTCAGTCGTCACTCATGGTGATTTCT
CACTTGATAACCTTATTTTTGACGAGGGGAAATTAATAGGTTGTATTGATGTTGGACGAGTCGGAATCGC
AGACCGATACCAGGATCTTGCCATCCTATGGAACTGCCTCGGTGAGTTTTCTCCTTCATTACAGAAACGG
CTTTTTCAAAAATATGGTATTGATAATCCTGATATGAATAAATTGCAGTTTCATTTGATGCTCGATGAGT
TTTTCTAATCAGTACTGACAATAAAAAGATTCTTGTTTTCAAGAACTTGTCATTTGTATAGTTTTTTTAT
ATTGTAGTTGTTCTATTTTAATCAAATGTTAGCGTGATTTATATTTTTTTTCGCCTCGACATCATCTGCC
CAGATGCGAAGTTAAGTGCGCAGAAAGTAATATCATGCGTCAATCGTATGTGAATGCTGGTCGCTATACT
GCTGTCGATTCGATACTAACGCCGCCATCCAGTTTAAACGAGCTCGAATTCATCGATGATATCAGATCCA
CTAGTGGCCTATGCGGCCGCGGATCTGCCGGTCTCCCTATAGTGAGTCGTATTAATTTCGATAAGCCAGG
TTAACCTGCATTAATGAATCGGCCAACGCGCGGGGAGAGGCGGTTTGCGTATTGGGCGCTCTTCCGCTTC
CTCGCTCACTGACTCGCTGCGCTCGGTCGTTCGGCTGCGGCGAGCGGTATCAGCTCACTCAAAGGCGGTA
ATACGGTTATCCACAGAATCAGGGGATAACGCAGGAAAGAACATGTGAGCAAAAGGCCAGCAAAAGGCCA
GGAACCGTAAAAAGGCCGCGTTGCTGGCGTTTTTCCATAGGCTCCGCCCCCCTGACGAGCATCACAAAAA
TCGACGCTCAAGTCAGAGGTGGCGAAACCCGACAGGACTATAAAGATACCAGGCGTTTCCCCCTGGAAGC
TCCCTCGTGCGCTCTCCTGTTCCGACCCTGCCGCTTACCGGATACCTGTCCGCCTTTCTCCCTTCGGGAA
GCGTGGCGCTTTCTCAATGCTCACGCTGTAGGTATCTCAGTTCGGTGTAGGTCGTTCGCTCCAAGCTGGG
CTGTGTGCACGAACCCCCCGTTCAGCCCGACCGCTGCGCCTTATCCGGTAACTATCGTCTTGAGTCCAAC
CCGGTAAGACACGACTTATCGCCACTGGCAGCAGCCACTGGTAACAGGATTAGCAGAGCGAGGTATGTAG
GCGGTGCTACAGAGTTCTTGAAGTGGTGGCCTAACTACGGCTACACTAGAAGGACAGTATTTGGTATCTG
CGCTCTGCTGAAGCCAGTTACCTTCGGAAAAAGAGTTGGTAGCTCTTGATCCGGCAAACAAACCACCGCT
GGTAGCGGTGGTTTTTTTGTTTGCAAGCAGCAGATTACGCGCAGAAAAAAAGGATCTCAAGAAGATCCTT
TGATCTTTTCTACGGGGTCTGACGCTCAGTGGAACGAAAACTCACGTTAAGGGATTTTGGTCATGAGATT
ATCAAAAAGGATCTTCACCTAGATCCTTTTAAATTAAAAATGAAGTTTTAAATCAATCTAAAGTATATAT
GAGTAAACTTGGTCTGACAGTTACCAATGCTTAATCAGTGAGGCACCTATCTCAGCGATCTGTCTATTTC
GTTCATCCATAGTTGCCTGACTCCCCGTCGTGTAGATAACTACGATACGGGAGGGCTTACCATCTGGCCC
CAGTGCTGCAATGATACCGCGAGACCCACGCTCACCGGCTCCAGATTTATCAGCAATAAACCAGCCAGCC
GGAAGGGCCGAGCGCAGAAGTGGTCCTGCAACTTTATCCGCCTCCATCCAGTCTATTAATTGTTGCCGGG
AAGCTAGAGTAAGTAGTTCGCCAGTTAATAGTTTGCGCAACGTTGTTGCCATTGCTACAGGCATCGTGGT
GTCACGCTCGTCGTTTGGTATGGCTTCATTCAGCTCCGGTTCCCAACGATCAAGGCGAGTTACATGATCC
CCCATGTTGTGCAAAAAAGCGGTTAGCTCCTTCGGTCCTCCGATCGTTGTCAGAAGTAAGTTGGCCGCAG
TGTTATCACTCATGGTTATGGCAGCACTGCATAATTCTCTTACTGTCATGCCATCCGTAAGATGCTTTTC
TGTGACTGGTGAGTACTCAACCAAGTCATTCTGAGAATAGTGTATGCGGCGACCGAGTTGCTCTTGCCCG
GCGTCAATACGGGATAATACCGCGCCACATAGCAGAACTTTAAAAGTGCTCATCATTGGAAAACGTTCTT
CGGGGCGAAAACTCTCAAGGATCTTACCGCTGTTGAGATCCAGTTCGATGTAACCCACTCGTGCACCCAA
CTGATCTTCAGCATCTTTTACTTTCACCAGCGTTTCTGGGTGAGCAAAAACAGGAAGGCAAAATGCCGCA
AAAAAGGGAATAAGGGCGACACGGAAATGTTGAATACTCATACTCTTCCTTTTTCAATATTATTGAAGCA
TTTATCAGGGTTATTGTCTCATGAGCGGATACATATTTGAATGTATTTAGAAAAATAAACAAATAGGGGT
TCCGCGCACATTTCCCCGAAAAGTGCCACCTGACGTCTAAGAAACCATTATTATCATGACATTAACCTAT
AAAAATAGGCGTATCACGAGGCCCTTTCGTCTCGCGCGTTTCG
Features (pLannotate 1.2.2; 11 found; start..end, strand, type, name):
    125..176     +  misc_feature   bom (fragment): basis of mobility region from pBR322
    239..257     +  promoter       SP6 promoter: promoter for bacteriophage SP6 RNA polymerase
    327..1019    +  CDS            TagBFP: TagBFP is a basic (constitutively fluorescent) blue fluorescent protein published in 2008, derived from Entacmaea quadricolor. It is reported to be a very rapidly-maturing monomer with very low acid sensitivity.
   1043..1230    +  terminator     ADH1 terminator: S. cerevisiae ADH1; transcription terminator for the S. cerevisiae alcohol dehydrogenase 1 (ADH1) gene
   1305..2661    +  gene           kanMX: yeast selectable marker conferring kanamycin resistance (Wach et al., 1994)
   2766..2784    -  promoter       T7 promoter: promoter for bacteriophage T7 RNA polymerase
   2806..2859    -  CDS            lacI (fragment): lac repressor; lacI; The lac repressor binds to the lac operator to inhibit transcription in E. coli. This inhibition can be relieved by adding lactose or isopropyl-β-D-thiogalactopyranoside (IPTG).
   3042..3630    -  rep_origin     ori: high-copy-number ColE1/pMB1/pBR322/pUC origin of replication
   3801..4661    -  CDS            AmpR: β-lactamase; bla; confers resistance to ampicillin, carbenicillin, and related antibiotics
   4662..4766    -  promoter       AmpR promoter: bla
   4861..23      +  CDS            rop (fragment) (across the origin): Rop protein, which maintains plasmids at low copy number; rop
