[The description below was written by a language model from this plasmid's Addgene catalogue record and pLannotate feature annotations shown in this document.]
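Description:
pFA6a-link-yomTagBFP2-Kan is a yeast tagging vector built on the pFA6a backbone, intended as a template for creating gene fusions to a blue fluorescent protein in Saccharomyces cerevisiae. It is a 4,873-nt plasmid maintained in E. coli through a high-copy ColE1/pUC-type origin and a β-lactamase gene with its own promoter, giving ampicillin resistance. No yeast origin of replication or centromere is annotated, consistent with a plasmid that supplies a cassette for genomic integration rather than replicating in yeast. Short remnants of lacI, rop and the pBR322 bom region are backbone leftovers with no evident function.

The payload is a synthetic, yeast codon-optimized mTagBFP2 coding sequence, which the automated annotation recognises as TagBFP, a monomeric, rapidly maturing blue fluorescent protein derived from Entacmaea quadricolor. It is followed by the S. cerevisiae ADH1 transcription terminator and then the kanMX marker, which provides the yeast selection listed in the record as kanamycin (in practice, kanMX is selected with the related drug G418). No yeast promoter is annotated upstream of the fluorescent protein, which fits the design: the tag is meant to be joined in frame to a target gene so that the fusion is expressed from that gene's own promoter. The "link" in the name implies a linker preceding the tag, although it is not annotated separately. SP6 and T7 phage promoters flank the cassette.

The two feature tables describe the same circular sequence with different start coordinates and agree on all features. The plasmid belongs to a series of improved fluorescent protein tagging vectors derived from earlier optimized yeast tagging cassettes, and is typically used for localisation or expression studies of endogenous yeast proteins.
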