Addgene plasmid #44899: pFA6a-link-yomTagBFP2-Kan
Purpose: Yeast tagging vector to create gene fusion with yeast optimized mTagBFP2 with Kan selection
Depositing lab: Wendell Lim & Kurt Thorn. Depositing organization: University of California, San Francisco (UCSF). Publication: Improved Blue, Green, and Red Fluorescent Protein Tagging Vectors for S. cerevisiae. Lee S, Lim WA, Thorn KS. PLoS One. 2013 Jul 2;8(7):e67902. doi: 10.1371/journal.pone.0067902. Print 2013. PubMed 23844123.
Backbone
  Vector backbone: pFA6a
  Vector type: Yeast Expression
  Selectable markers: Kanamycin
Growth in bacteria
  Bacterial resistance: Ampicillin, 100 μg/mL
  Growth temperature: 37°C
  Growth strain: DH5alpha
  Copy number: Unknown
Gene/Insert
  Gene/Insert name: yomTagBFP2 (alt name: Yeast Optimized mTagBFP2)
  Species: Synthetic
Terms and licenses: Academic/Nonprofit Terms; Industry Terms: Not Available to Industry
Depositor comments: This vector is derived from the sequences published in “Optimized cassettes for fluorescent protein tagging in Saccharomyces cerevisiae.” Sheff MA, Thorn KS. Yeast. 2004 Jun;21(8):661-70. These plasmids were generated with funding from an NIGMS Systems Biology Center grant, number P50 GM081879. Please acknowledge this grant if you use these plasmids.
How to cite: pFA6a-link-yomTagBFP2-Kan was a gift from Wendell Lim & Kurt Thorn (Addgene plasmid # 44899 ; http://n2t.net/addgene:44899 ; RRID:Addgene_44899)
