>Addgene plasmid #44899 | pFA6a-link-yomTagBFP2-Kan | addgene partial sequence | sequence record 72558 | Sp6 5'-ATTTAGGTGACACTATAG-3'
AGGTCGACGGATCGGTGACGGTGCTGGTTTAATTAACATGAGTGAGTTGATTAAGGAAAACATGCACATG
AAGTTGTACATGGAAGGAACAGTAGATAATCATCATTTCAAATGTACGTCAGAAGGTGAGGGCAAACCTT
ATGAAGGAACTCAAACTATGAGAATTAAAGTCGTTGAGGGTGGCCCACTACCATTTGCATTCGATATCCT
CGCAACATCTTTTCTGTATGGTTCTAAAACCTTTATCAACCATACACAAGGCATACCAGATTTCTTTAAG
CAATCATTTCCTGAAGGTTTCACATGGGAAAGAGTAACTACCTATGAAGATGGTGGTGTCCTTACAGCTA
CTCAAGACACGTCTTTGCAGGATGGTTGTTTAATCTACAATGTTAAGATAAGAGGAGTGAACTTTACATC
CAATGGACCAGTCATGCAAAAGAAAACTCTAGGTTGGGAGGCATTCACAGAAACTTTGTACCCAGCCGAT
GGGGGCTTAGAAGGGAGAAATGACATGGCTTTAAAACTGGTTGGCGGTAGCCATTTGATTGCGAACGCTA
AAACAACCTACAGAAGCAAAAAGCCAGCTAAAAATCTTAAGATGCCTGTATACTACGTGGATTACAGATT
AGAAAGGAAGGAAGCTAATAATGAAACTTACGTTGAACAGCACGAGGTGGCCGTTGCCCGTTATTGCGAC
CTTCCTTCAAAATTGGGACACAAACTAAACTAAGGCGCGCCACTTCTAAATAAGCGAATTTCTTATGATT
TATGATTTTTATTA
