>Addgene plasmid #44899 | pFA6a-link-yomTagBFP2-Kan | addgene partial sequence | sequence record 72677 | T7
GATCTGATATCATCGATGAATTCGAGCTCGTTTAAACTGGATGGCGGCGTTAGTATCGAATCGACAGCAG
TATAGCGACCAGCATTCACATACGATTGACGCATGATATTACTTTCTGCGCACTTAACTTCGCATCTGGG
CAGATGATGTCGAGGCGAAAAAAAATATAAATCACGCTAACATTTGATTAAAATAGAACAACTACAATAT
AAAAAAACTATACAAATGACAAGTTCTTGAAAACAAGAATCTTTTTATTGTCAGTACTGATTAGAAAAAC
TCATCGAGCATCAAATGAAACTGCAATTTATTCATATCAGGATTATCAATACCATATTTTTGAAAAAGCC
GTTTCTGTAATGAAGGAGAAAACTCACCGAGGCAGTTCCATAGGATGGCAAGATCCTGGTATCGGTCTGC
GATTCCGACTCGTCCAACATCAATACAACCTATTAATTTCCCCTCGTCAAAAATAAGGTTATCAAGTGAG
AAATCACCATGAGTGACGACTGAATCCGGTGAGAATGGCAAAAGCTTATGCATTTCTTTCCAGACTTGTT
CAACAGGCCAGCCATTACGCTCGTCATCAAAATCACTCGCATCAACCAAACCGTTATTCATTCGTGATTG
CGCCTGAGCGAGACGAAATACGCGATCGCTGTTAAAAGGACAATTACAAACAGGAATCGAATGCAACCGG
CGCAGGAACACTGCCAGCGCATCAACAATATTTTCACCTGAATCAGGATATTCTTCTAATACCTGGAATG
CTGTTTTGCCGGGGATCGCAGTGGTGAGTAACCATGCATCATCAGGAGTACGGATAAAA
